>Addgene plasmid #148186 | pnEA-NvM-Dm4E-T_1-58-del28-43_Z | depositor full sequence | sequence record 290634 | Full Sequence
TTCTTGAAGACGAAAGGGCCTCGTGATACGCCTATTTTTATAGGTTAATGTCATGATAATAATGGTTTCT
TAGACGTCAGGTGGCACTTTTCGGGGAAATGTGCGCGGAACCCCTATTTGTTTATTTTTCTAAATACATT
CAAATATGTATCCGCTCATGAGACAATAACCCTGATAAATGCTTCAATAATATTGAAAAAGGAAGAGTAT
GAGTATTCAACATTTCCGTGTCGCCCTTATTCCCTTTTTTGCGGCATTTTGCCTTCCTGTTTTTGCTCAC
CCAGAAACGCTGGTGAAAGTAAAAGATGCTGAAGATCAGTTGGGTGCACGAGTGGGTTACATCGAACTGG
ATCTCAACAGCGGTAAGATCCTTGAGAGTTTTCGCCCCGAAGAACGTTTTCCAATGATGAGCACTTTTAA
AGTTCTGCTATGTGGCGCGGTATTATCCCGTGTTGACGCCGGGCAAGAGCAACTCGGTCGCCGCATACAC
TATTCTCAGAATGACTTGGTTGAGTACTCACCAGTCACAGAAAAGCATCTTACGGATGGCATGACAGTAA
GAGAATTATGCAGTGCTGCCATAACCATGAGTGATAACACTGCGGCCAACTTACTTCTGACAACGATCGG
AGGACCGAAGGAGCTAACCGCTTTTTTGCACAACATGGGGGATCATGTAACTCGCCTTGATCGTTGGGAA
CCGGAGCTGAATGAAGCCATACCAAACGACGAGCGTGACACCACGATGCCTGCAGCAATGGCAACAACGT
TGCGCAAACTATTAACTGGCGAACTACTTACTCTAGCTTCCCGGCAACAATTAATAGACTGGATGGAGGC
GGATAAAGTTGCAGGACCACTTCTGCGCTCGGCCCTTCCGGCTGGCTGGTTTATTGCTGATAAATCTGGA
GCCGGTGAGCGTGGGTCTCGCGGTATCATTGCAGCACTGGGGCCAGATGGTAAGCCCTCCCGTATCGTAG
TTATCTACACGACGGGGAGTCAGGCAACTATGGATGAACGAAATAGACAGATCGCTGAGATAGGTGCCTC
ACTGATTAAGCATTGGTAACTGTCAGACCAAGTTTACTCATATATACTTTAGATTGATTTAAAACTTCAT
TTTTAATTTAAAAGGATCTAGGTGAAGATCCTTTTTGATAATCTCATGACCAAAATCCCTTAACGTGAGT
TTTCGTTCCACTGAGCGTCAGACCCCGTAGAAAAGATCAAAGGATCTTCTTGAGATCCTTTTTTTCTGCG
CGTAATCTGCTGCTTGCAAACAAAAAAACCACCGCTACCAGCGGTGGTTTGTTTGCCGGATCAAGAGCTA
CCAACTCTTTTTCCGAAGGTAACTGGCTTCAGCAGAGCGCAGATACCAAATACTGTCCTTCTAGTGTAGC
CGTAGTTAGGCCACCACTTCAAGAACTCTGTAGCACCGCCTACATACCTCGCTCTGCTAATCCTGTTACC
AGTGGCTGCTGCCAGTGGCGATAAGTCGTGTCTTACCGGGTTGGACTCAAGACGATAGTTACCGGATAAG
GCGCAGCGGTCGGGCTGAACGGGGGGTTCGTGCACACAGCCCAGCTTGGAGCGAACGACCTACACCGAAC
TGAGATACCTACAGCGTGAGCTATGAGAAAGCGCCACGCTTCCCGAAGGGAGAAAGGCGGACAGGTATCC
GGTAAGCGGCAGGGTCGGAACAGGAGAGCGCACGAGGGAGCTTCCAGGGGGAAACGCCTGGTATCTTTAT
AGTCCTGTCGGGTTTCGCCACCTCTGACTTGAGCGTCGATTTTTGTGATGCTCGTCAGGGGGGCGGAGCC
TATGGAAAAACGCCAGCAACGCGGCCTTTTTACGGTTCCTGGCCTTTTGCTGGCCTTTTGCTCACATGTT
CTTTCCTGCGTTATCCCCTGATTCTGTGGATAACCGTATTACCGCCTTTGAGTGAGCTGATACCGCTCGC
CGCAGCCGAACGACCGAGCGCAGCGAGTCAGTGAGCGAGGAAGCGGAAGAGCGCCTGATGCGGTATTTTC
TCCTTACGCATCTGTGCGGTATTTCACACCGCATATATGGTGCACTCTCAGTACAATCTGCTCTGATGCC
GCATAGTTAAGCCAGTATACACTCCGCTATCGCTACGTGACTGGGTCATGGCTGCGCCCCGACACCCGCC
AACACCCGCTGACGCGCCCTGACGGGCTTGTCTGCTCCCGGCATCCGCTTACAGACAAGCTGTGACCGTC
TCCGGGAGCTGCATGTGTCAGAGGTTTTCACCGTCATCACCGAAACGCGCGAGGCAGCTGCGGTAAAGCT
CATCAGCGTGGTCGTGAAGCGATTCACAGATGTCTGCCTGTTCATCCGCGTCCAGCTCGTTGAGTTTCTC
CAGAAGCGTTAATGTCTGGCTTCTGATAAAGCGGGCCATGTTAAGGGCGGTTTTTTCCTGTTTGGTCACT
GATGCCTCCGTGTAAGGGGGATTTCTGTTCATGGGGGTAATGATACCGATGAAACGAGAGAGGATGCTCA
CGATACGGGTTACTGATGATGAACATGCCCGGTTACTGGAACGTTGTGAGGGTAAACAACTGGCGGTATG
GATGCGGCGGGACCAGAGAAAAATCACTCAGGGTCAATGCCAGCGCTTCGTTAATACAGATGTAGGTGTT
CCACAGGGTAGCCAGCAGCATCCTGCGATGCAGATCCGGAACATAATGGTGCAGGGCGCTGACTTCCGCG
TTTCCAGACTTTACGAAACACGGAAACCGAAGACCATTCATGTTGTTGCTCAGGTCGCAGACGTTTTGCA
GCAGCAGTCGCTTCACGTTCGCTCGCGTATCGGTGATTCATTCTGCTAACCAGTAAGGCAACCCCGCCAG
CCTAGCCGGGTCCTCAACGACAGGAGCACGATCATGCGCACCCGTGGCCAGGACCCAACGCTGCCCGAGA
TGCGCCGCGTGCGGCTGCTGGAGATGGCGGACGCGATGGATATGTTCTGCCAAGGGTTGGTTTGCGCATT
CACAGTTCTCCGCAAGAATTGATTGGCTCCAATTCTTGGAGTGGTGAATCCGTTAGCGAGGTGCCGCCGG
CTTCCATTCAGGTCGAGGTGGCCCGGCTCCATGCACCGCGACGCAACGCGGGGAGGCAGACAAGGTATAG
GGCGGCGCCTACAATCCATGCCAACCCGTTCCATGTGCTCGCCGAGGCGGCATAAATCGCCGTGACGATC
AGCGGTCCAGTGATCGAAGTTAGGCTGGTAAGAGCCGCGAGCGATCCTTGAAGCTGTCCCTGATGGTCGT
CATCTACCTGCCTGGACAGCATGGCCTGCAACGCGGGCATCCCGATGCCGCCGGAAGCGAGAAGAATCAT
AATGGGGAAGGCCATCCAGCCTCGCGTCGCGAACGCCAGCAAGACGTAGCCCAGCGCGTCGGCCGCCATG
CCGGCGATAATGGCCTGCTTCTCGCCGAAACGTTTGGTGGCGGGACCAGTGACGAAGGCTTGAGCGAGGG
CGTGCAAGATTCCGAATACCGCAAGCGACAGGCCGATCATCGTCGCGCTCCAGCGAAAGCGGTCCTCGCC
GAAAATGACCCAGAGCGCTGCCGGCACCTGTCCTACGAGTTGCATGATAAAGAAGACAGTCATAAGTGCG
GCGACGATAGTCATGCCCCGCGCCCACCGGAAGGAGCTGACTGGGTTGAAGGCTCTCAAGGGCATCGGTC
GAGATCCCGGTGCCTAATGAGTGAGCTAACTTACATTAATTGCGTTGCGCTCACTGCCCGCTTTCCAGTC
GGGAAACCTGTCGTGCCAGCTGCATTAATGAATCGGCCAACGCGCGGGGAGAGGCGGTTTGCGTATTGGG
CGCCAGGGTGGTTTTTCTTTTCACCAGTGAGACGGGCAACAGCTGATTGCCCTTCACCGCCTGGCCCTGA
GAGAGTTGCAGCAAGCGGTCCACGCTGGTTTGCCCCAGCAGGCGAAAATCCTGTTTGATGGTGGTTAACG
GCGGGATATAACATGAGCTGTCTTCGGTATCGTCGTATCCCACTACCGAGATATCCGCACCAACGCGCAG
CCCGGACTCGGTAATGGCGCGCATTGCGCCCAGCGCCATCTGATCGTTGGCAACCAGCATCGCAGTGGGA
ACGATGCCCTCATTCAGCATTTGCATGGTTTGTTGAAAACCGGACATGGCACTCCAGTCGCCTTCCCGTT
CCGCTATCGGCTGAATTTGATTGCGAGTGAGATATTTATGCCAGCCAGCCAGACGCAGACGCGCCGAGAC
AGAACTTAATGGGCCCGCTAACAGCGCGATTTGCTGGTGACCCAATGCGACCAGATGCTCCACGCCCAGT
CGCGTACCGTCTTCATGGGAGAAAATAATACTGTTGATGGGTGTCTGGTCAGAGACATCAAGAAATAACG
CCGGAACATTAGTGCAGGCAGCTTCCACAGCAATGGCATCCTGGTCATCCAGCGGATAGTTAATGATCAG
CCCACTGACGCGTTGCGCGAGAAGATTGTGCACCGCCGCTTTACAGGCTTCGACGCCGCTTCGTTCTACC
ATCGACACCACCACGCTGGCACCCAGTTGATCGGCGCGAGATTTAATCGCCGCGACAATTTGCGACGGCG
CGTGCAGGGCCAGACTGGAGGTGGCAACGCCAATCAGCAACGACTGTTTGCCCGCCAGTTGTTGTGCCAC
GCGGTTGGGAATGTAATTCAGCTCCGCCATCGCCGCTTCCACTTTTTCCCGCGTTTTCGCAGAAACGTGG
CTGGCCTGGTTCACCACGCGGGAAACGGTCTGATAAGAGACACCGGCATACTCTGCGACATCGTATAACG
TTACTGGTTTCACATTCACCACCCTGAATTGACTCTCTTCCGGGCGCTATCATGCCATACCGCGAAAGGT
TTTGCGCCATTCGATGGTGTCCGGGATCTCGACGCTCTCCCTTATGCGACTCCTGCATTAGGAAGCAGCC
CAGTAGTAGGTTGAGGCCGTTGAGCACCGCCGCCGCAAGGAATGGTGCATGCAAGGAGATGGCGCCCAAC
AGTCCCCCGGCCACGGGGCCTGCCACCATACCCACGCCGAAACAAGCGCTCATGAGCCCGAAGTGGCGAG
CCCGATCTTCCCCATCGGTGATGTCGGCGATATAGGCGCCAGCAACCGCACCTGTGGCGCCGGTGATGCC
GGCCACGATGCGTCCGGCGTAGAGGATCGAGATCTCGATCCCGCGAAATTAATACGACTCACTATAGGGG
AATTGTGAGCGGATAACAATTCCCCACTAGTAATAATTTTGTTTAACTTTAAGAAGGAGATATACCATGG
AAACTGAAGAAGGTAAACTGGTAATCTGGATTAACGGCGATAAAGGCTATAACGGTCTCGCTGAAGTCGG
TAAGAAATTCGAGAAAGATACCGGAATTAAAGTCACCGTTGAGCATCCGGATAAACTGGAAGAGAAATTC
CCACAGGTTGCGGCAACTGGCGATGGCCCTGACATTATCTTCTGGGCACACGACCGCTTTGGTGGCTACG
CTCAATCTGGCCTGTTGGCTGAAATCACCCCGGACAAAGCGTTCCAGGACAAGCTGTATCCGTTTACCTG
GGATGCCGTACGTTACAACGGCAAGCTGATTGCTTACCCGATCGCTGTTGAAGCGTTATCGCTGATTTAT
AACAAAGACCTGCTGCCGAACCCGCCAAAAACCTGGGAAGAGATCCCGGCGCTGGATAAAGAACTGAAAG
CGAAAGGTAAGAGCGCCCTGATGTTCAACCTGCAAGAACCGTACTTCACCTGGCCGCTGATTGCTGCTGA
CGGGGGTTATGCGTTCAAGTATGAAAACGGCAAGTACGACATTAAAGACGTGGGCGTGGATAACGCTGGC
GCGAAAGCGGGTCTGACCTTCCTGGTTGACCTGATTAAAAACAAACACATGAATGCAGACACCGATTACT
CCATCGCAGAAGCTGCCTTTAATAAAGGCGAAACAGCGATGACCATCAACGGCCCGTGGGCATGGTCCAA
CATCGACACCAGCAAAGTGAATTATGGTGTAACGGTACTGCCGACCTTCAAGGGTCAACCATCCAAACCG
TTCGTTGGCGTGCTGAGCGCAGGTATTAACGCCGCCAGTCCGAACAAAGAGCTGGCAAAAGAGTTCCTCG
AAAACTATCTGCTGACTGATGAAGGTCTGGAAGCGGTTAATAAAGACAAACCGCTGGGTGCCGTAGCGCT
GAAGTCTTACGAGGAAGAGTTGGCGAAAGATCCACGTATTGCCGCCACGATGGAAAACGCCCAGAAAGGT
GAAATCATGCCGAACATCCCGCAGATGTCCGCTTTCTGGTATGCCGTGCGTACTGCGGTGATCAACGCCG
CCAGCGGTCGTCAGACTGTCGATGAAGCCCTTAAAGACGCGCAGACTGGTACCGGCAGCGGCGAAAACCT
TTACTTCCAGGGCCATATGCTCGAGCTTAAGATGGATACATCAAAGATTAGTGCCAGGTACTCGAAAGTA
GACCTGTTAGCTCTAAGATATGAAGGTAAAAGTCGACAGCGCATTAATCTGAACACAGCTGCGTTAACCG
TGTCCAGCGCCTATTCTTAAGGATCCTAATAGTCTAGAGCTAGCCCTAGGAGATCCGGCTGCTAACAAAG
CCCGAAAGGAAGCTGAGTTGGCTGCTGCCACCGCTGAGCAATAACTAGCATAACCCCTTGGGGCCTCTAA
ACGGGTCTTGAGGGGTTTTTTGCTGAAAGGAGGAACTATATCCGGATATCCCGCAAGAGGCCCGGCAGTA
CCGGCATAACCAAGCCTATGCCTACAGCATCCAGGGTGACGGTGCCGAGGATGACGATGAGCGCATTGTT
AGATTTCATACACGGTGCCTGACTGCGTTAGCAATTTAACTGTGATAAACTACCGCATTAAAGCTTATCG
ATGATAAGCTGTCAAACATGAGAA
Features (pLannotate 1.2.2; 20 found; start..end, strand, type, name):
    104..208     +  promoter       AmpR promoter: bla
    209..1069    +  CDS            AmpR: β-lactamase; bla; confers resistance to ampicillin, carbenicillin, and related antibiotics
   1240..1828    +  rep_origin     ori: high-copy-number ColE1/pMB1/pBR322/pUC origin of replication
   2014..2156    -  misc_feature   bom: basis of mobility region from pBR322
   2258..2449    -  CDS            rop: Rop protein, which maintains plasmids at low copy number; rop
   2466..2846    +  CDS            YPB1_ECOLX: Protein predicted: Swiss-Prot protein existence level 4. From Escherichia coli.
   3088..3712    -  CDS            TcR (fragment): tetracycline efflux protein; tet; confers resistance to tetracycline
   3727..3748    -  protein_bind   CAP binding site: CAP binding activates transcription in the presence of cAMP. E. coli catabolite activator protein
   3761..4843    -  CDS            lacI: lac repressor; lacI; The lac repressor binds to the lac operator to inhibit transcription in E. coli. This inhibition can be relieved by adding lactose or isopropyl-β-D-thiogalactopyranoside (IPTG).
   4844..4921    -  promoter       lacI promoter: lacI
   4929..5208    -  CDS            TcR (fragment): tetracycline efflux protein; tet; confers resistance to tetracycline
   5230..5248    +  promoter       T7 promoter: promoter for bacteriophage T7 RNA polymerase
   5249..5273    +  protein_bind   lac operator: The lac repressor binds to the lac operator to inhibit transcription in E. coli. This inhibition can be relieved by adding lactose or isopropyl-β-D-thiogalactopyranoside (IPTG). lac repressor encoded by lacI
   5288..5310    +  RBS            RBS: efficient ribosome binding site from bacteriophage T7 gene 10 (Olins and Rangwala, 1989)
   5321..6417    +  CDS            MBP (fragment): maltose binding protein from E. coli; malE (mutated); This version of the gene does not encode a signal sequence, so MBP will remain in the cytosol.
   6472..6597    +  CDS            4E-T (fragment): 4ET_DROME - Experimental evidence at protein level: Swiss-Prot protein existence level 1. eIF4E1-binding protein that regulates translation and stability of mRNAs in processing bodies (P-bodies) (By similarity). Probably plays a role in P-bodies to coordinate the storage of translationally inactive mRNAs in the cytoplasm and prevent their degradation (By similarity). Acts as a binding platform for multiple RNA-binding proteins. Required for the formation of P-bodies (By similarity). From Drosophila melanogaster (Fruit fly).
   6638..6687    +  CDS            SET1 (fragment): solubility-enhancement tag derived from T7 phage gene 10B
   6695..6742    +  terminator     T7 terminator: transcription terminator for bacteriophage T7 RNA polymerase
   6765..6869    -  CDS            TcR (fragment): tetracycline efflux protein; tet; confers resistance to tetracycline
   6917..6945    -  promoter       tet promoter: E. coli promoter for tetracycline efflux protein gene
