[The description below was written by a language model from this plasmid's Addgene catalogue record and pLannotate feature annotations shown in this document.]
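Description:
pnEA-NvM-Dm4E-T_1-58-del28-43_Z is a bacterial expression plasmid of about 7 kb for producing a short N-terminal fragment of the Drosophila melanogaster eIF4E-binding protein 4E-T in E. coli. The catalogue lists the backbone as unknown, but the annotated features point to a pBR322/pET-style architecture. It has a ColE1/pMB1-type origin together with the bom region and the rop gene, which keeps copy number low and matches the recorded low-copy status. It also carries an ampicillin resistance gene (bla) under its own promoter for selection. Several disrupted fragments of the tetracycline resistance gene and its promoter remain as nonfunctional remnants of the parental vector.

The expression cassette is driven by a T7 promoter followed by a lac operator and the phage T7 gene 10 ribosome binding site. A plasmid-borne lacI gene supplies repressor, so expression depends on a host providing T7 RNA polymerase and is inducible with IPTG. The open reading frame begins with a cytosolic maltose binding protein lacking its signal sequence, which serves as an N-terminal solubility and affinity tag. This is followed by the 4E-T insert, which the construct name describes as residues 1–58 with an internal deletion of residues 28–43. The insert was derived from CG32016 isoform C. A short region annotated as a T7 gene 10B-derived sequence lies just before the T7 terminator; the record does not say whether it is translated as part of the fusion.

The associated study examined how 4E-BPs use canonical and non-canonical motifs to bind eIF4E. The deletion variant was therefore probably made as recombinant protein for interaction analysis, although the record states only bacterial expression as its purpose. The depositor sequence may be theoretical.
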