Addgene plasmid #148186: pnEA-NvM-Dm4E-T_1-58-del28-43_Z
Purpose: Bacterial Expression of Dm4E-T_1-58-del28-43
Depositing lab: Elisa Izaurralde. Depositing organization: Max Planck Institute for Developmental Biology. Publication: 4E-BPs require non-canonical 4E-binding motifs and a lateral surface of eIF4E to repress translation. Igreja C, Peter D, Weiler C, Izaurralde E. Nat Commun. 2014 Sep 2;5:4790. doi: 10.1038/ncomms5790. PubMed 25179781.
Backbone
  Vector backbone: Unknown
  Vector type: Bacterial Expression
Growth in bacteria
  Bacterial resistance: Ampicillin, 100 μg/mL
  Growth temperature: 37°C
  Growth strain: DH5alpha
  Copy number: Low Copy
Gene/Insert
  Gene/Insert name: Dm4E-T_1-58-del28-43 (alt name: 4E-T)
  Species: D. melanogaster (fly)
  Entrez Gene: 4E-T (a.k.a. Dmel_CG32016, CG11097, CG11232, CG32016, Dm4E-T, Dmel\CG32016)
  Cloning method: Unknown
Terms and licenses: Academic/Nonprofit Terms; Industry Terms: Not Available to Industry
Depositor comments: ORF extracted from CG32016 isoform C. NCBI:NM_166798.1 Plasmids from this collection were made available to the research community and donated after the lab closed. Please note that the sequence provided by the depositing laboratory may be theoretical/predicted or based on Sanger sequencing results. There may be discrepancies between sequencing results obtained by Addgene and the depositor sequence. If an Addgene verified sequence is not available, please contact before placing your order to request that our lab fully sequence the plasmid.
How to cite: pnEA-NvM-Dm4E-T_1-58-del28-43_Z was a gift from Elisa Izaurralde (Addgene plasmid # 148186 ; http://n2t.net/addgene:148186 ; RRID:Addgene_148186)
